Addgene plasmid #75171: pcDNA3.1-mouse cdk6 R31C
Purpose: Mammalian expression of mouse cdk6 with R31C
Depositing lab: Martine Roussel. Depositing organization: St. Jude Children's Research Hospital.
Backbone
  Vector backbone: pcDNA3.1
  Backbone size w/o insert (bp): 5428
  Vector type: Mammalian Expression
  Selectable markers: Neomycin (select with G418)
Growth in bacteria
  Bacterial resistance: Ampicillin, 100 μg/mL
  Growth temperature: 37°C
  Growth strain: DH5alpha
  Copy number: High Copy
Gene/Insert
  Gene/Insert name: cyclin dependent kinase 6
  Species: M. musculus (mouse)
  Mutation: R31C
  Entrez Gene: Cdk6 (a.k.a. AI504062, Crk2)
  Promoter: CMV
  Cloning method: Restriction Enzyme; 5′ cloning site BamHI (not destroyed); 3′ cloning site EcoRI (not destroyed)
  Sequencing primers: 5′ CMV-F; 3′ BGH-rev
Terms and licenses: Academic/Nonprofit Terms; Industry Terms: Not Available to Industry
How to cite: pcDNA3.1-mouse cdk6 R31C was a gift from Martine Roussel (Addgene plasmid # 75171 ; http://n2t.net/addgene:75171 ; RRID:Addgene_75171)
