[The description below was written by a language model from this plasmid's Addgene catalogue record.]
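Description:
pcDNA3.1-mouse cdk6 R31C is a mammalian expression plasmid built on the pcDNA3.1 backbone (about 5.4 kb without insert). It carries the mouse cyclin dependent kinase 6 (Cdk6) coding sequence with an arginine-to-cysteine substitution at residue 31. The insert was cloned by restriction digestion between BamHI at the 5′ end and EcoRI at the 3′ end. Both sites were preserved, so the fragment can be excised or transferred to another vector. Transcription is driven by the CMV promoter, a strong constitutive viral promoter widely used for high-level expression in transfected mammalian cells. The listed reverse sequencing primer anneals in the bovine growth hormone polyadenylation region, consistent with the standard pcDNA3.1 arrangement in which this signal terminates the transcript. The record lists no epitope tag, fusion partner or reporter.

In bacteria the plasmid is maintained at high copy number under ampicillin selection. A neomycin resistance marker allows G418 selection in mammalian cells, so the construct can be used for transient transfection or to derive stably expressing lines. No feature table is supplied, so the details of the origins of replication and marker cassettes can only be inferred from the backbone name.

The stated purpose is simply mammalian expression of mouse Cdk6 bearing R31C, and the record does not describe the functional consequence of the mutation. From general knowledge, the equivalent substitution in Cdk4/Cdk6 family kinases is used to make the kinase insensitive to INK4-family inhibitors. A construct like this would therefore typically be compared with wild-type Cdk6 in studies of cell-cycle control, proliferation or differentiation.
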