>Addgene plasmid #75171 | pcDNA3.1-mouse cdk6 R31C | addgene partial sequence | sequence record 145984 | CMV-F 5'-CGCAAATGGGCGGTAGGCGTG-3'
ACTAGAGAACCCACTGCTTACTGGCTTATCGAAATTAATACGACTCACTATAGGGAGACCCAAGCTTGGT
ACCGAGCTCGGATCCATGGAGAAGGACAGCCTGAGTCGCGCCGATCAGCAGTATGAGTGCGTGGCGGAGA
TCGGCGAAGGCGCCTATGGGAAGGTGTTCAAGGCCTGCGACCTGAAGAACGGCGGCCGCTTCGTGGCTCT
GAAGCGCGTGCGAGTGCAGACCAGTGAGGAGGGCATGCCGCTCTCCACCATCCGCGAGGTGGCGGTGCTG
AGGCACCTGGAGACCTTCGAGCACCCCAACGTGGTCAGGTTGTTTGATGTGTGCACAGTGTCACGGACGG
ACAGAGAAACCAAGCTTACACTAGTGTTTGAGCATGTTGATCAAGACTTGACCACTTACTTGGATAAAGT
TCCAGAGCCCGGCGTACCCACAGAAACCATAAAGGATATGATGTTTCAGCTTCTCCGAGGTCTGGACTTT
CTTCATTCTCACAGAGTAGTGCATCGTGATCTGAAACCGCAGAACATTCTGGTGACCAGCAGTGGACAGA
TAAAGCTGGCTGACTTTGGCCTTGCCCGCATCTATAGTTTTCAGATGGCCCTTACCTCGGTGGTCGTCAC
GCTGTGGTACCGAGCCCCAGAAGTCCTGCTCCAGTCCAGCTATGCCACCCCTGTGGACCTCTGGAGTGTC
GGTTGCATCTTTGCAGAAATGTTTCGCAGAAAGCCTCTTT
