>Addgene plasmid #75171 | pcDNA3.1-mouse cdk6 R31C | addgene partial sequence | sequence record 146015 | BGH-rev 5'-TAGAAGGCACAGTCGAGG-3'
CTCTAGATGCATGCTCGAGCGGCCGCCAGTGTGATGGATATCTGCAGAATTCTCAGGCTGTGTTCAGCTC
CGAGGTGCTCTGGTTGGATGGCAGGTGAGAGTTCAGGTTGTCCTTGTATCTCTCCAGATCTTGGAAGTAC
GGGTGATTCAGGGCGCCGTAGGCGGATATCCTTTTAGCTGGATTAAACGTCAGGCATTTCAGAAGTAGGT
CTTTGCCTAGTTCGTCAATATCTGTCACAAACTTCTCGATGGGTTGAGCAGATTTGGAATGAAAAGCCTG
CCGGGGAAGGGCCACGTCCCTAGGCCAGTCTTCCTCTCCTGGGAGTCCAATGATGTCCAAGATTTTTCCT
AGTTGATCCACGTCTGAACTTCCACGAAAAAGAGGCTTTCTGCGAAACATTTCTGCAAAGATGCAACCGA
CACTCCAGAGGTCCACAGGGGTGGCATAGCTGGACTGGAGCAGGACTTCTGGGGCTCGGTACCACAGCGT
GACGACCACCGAGGTAAGGGCCATCTGAAAACTATAGATGCGGGCAAGGCCAAAGTCAGCCAGCTTTATC
TGTCCACTGCTGGTCACCAGAATGTTCTGCGGTTTCAGATCACGATGCACTACTCTGTGAGAATGAAGAA
AGTCCAGACCTCGGAGAAGCTGAAACATCATATCCTTTATGGTTTCTGTGGGTACGCCGGGCTCTGGAAC
TTTATCCAAGTAAGTGGTCAAGTCTTGATCAACATGCTCAAACACTAGTGTAAGCTTGGTTTCTCTGTCC
GTCCGTGACACTGTGCACACATCAA
